Addgene plasmid #237995: TRAV41
Purpose: Encodes TRAV41 allele, P2A, and TRBC to generate TCRs via cloning
Depositing lab: Michael Birnbaum. Depositing organization: Massachusetts Institute of Technology. Publication: Scalable TCR synthesis and screening enable antigen reactivity mapping in vitiligo. Gaglione SA, Mukkamala RS, Krishna C, Smith BE, Wadsworth MH 2nd, Jelinsky SA, Perez CR, Schmidt-Hong L, Katz EL, Gellatly KJ, Ali LR, Shen J, Holec PV, Zhao QH, Chan AO, Xu EJK, Kravarik KM, Guzova JA, Dobson CS, Singh H, Garber M, Dougan M, Dougan SK, Harris JE, Winkler A, Birnbaum ME. Immunity. 2026 Feb 10;59(2):477-493.e9. doi: 10.1016/j.immuni.2026.01.001. Epub 2026 Jan 28. PubMed 41610844.
Backbone
  Vector backbone: pTwist Kan High Copy v2
  Backbone manufacturer: Twist
  Backbone size w/o insert (bp): 2255
  Vector type: Synthetic Biology
Growth in bacteria
  Bacterial resistance: Kanamycin, 50 μg/mL
  Growth temperature: 37°C
  Growth strain: DH5alpha
  Copy number: High Copy
Gene/Insert
  Gene/Insert name: TRBC-P2A-TRAV41
  Species: H. sapiens (human)
  Insert size (bp): 939
  Mutation: None
  Entrez Gene: TRAV41 (a.k.a. TCRAV19S1, TCRAV41S1)
  Cloning method: Unknown
Terms and licenses: Academic/Nonprofit Terms; Industry Terms: Not Available to Industry
Depositor comments: Please visit https://doi.org/10.1101/2025.04.24.649726 for bioRxiv preprint.
How to cite: TRAV41 was a gift from Michael Birnbaum (Addgene plasmid # 237995 ; http://n2t.net/addgene:237995 ; RRID:Addgene_237995)
