[The description below was written by a language model from this plasmid's Addgene catalogue record and pLannotate feature annotations shown in this document.]
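Description:
TRAV41 is a small synthetic-biology parts plasmid built on the Twist pTwist Kan High Copy v2 backbone and intended as a cloning module for assembling human T cell receptor (TCR) expression cassettes, not as an expression vector in its own right. It is propagated in E. coli through a high-copy ColE1/pUC-type origin and selected with kanamycin through the aph(3')-Ia aminoglycoside phosphotransferase gene. The sequenced plasmid is about 3.2 kb, consistent with the stated backbone plus a 939 bp insert. The short rop and lacZα matches in the annotation are backbone remnants rather than functional genes.

The insert, TRBC-P2A-TRAV41, is of human origin and carries no recorded mutations. The feature table shows a TCR beta constant region segment (matched to TRBC2) followed, in the same orientation, by the TRAV41 alpha-chain variable gene segment. The short gap between them is not annotated but corresponds in position to the P2A self-cleaving peptide named in the record. This arrangement supplies the invariant middle portion of a bicistronic beta-P2A-alpha TCR. Once a beta variable/CDR3 region is joined upstream and an alpha CDR3/J segment and constant region are joined downstream, ribosomal skipping at the P2A site would yield separate beta and alpha chains from a single open reading frame.

No promoter, polyadenylation signal or eukaryotic selection element is annotated, so expression would depend on the destination vector. The record does not state the cloning method or the flanking assembly sites. The plasmid appears to be one of a set of V-gene-specific modules, and its stated purpose is generating TCRs by cloning, in connection with scalable TCR synthesis and antigen-reactivity screening.
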