Features (pLannotate 1.2.2; 6 found; start..end, strand, type, name):
    245..833     -  rep_origin     ori: high-copy-number ColE1/pMB1/pBR322/pUC origin of replication
   1014..1823    -  CDS            KanR: aminoglycoside phosphotransferase; aph(3')-Ia; confers resistance to kanamycin in bacteria or G418 (Geneticin®) in eukaryotes
   1930..1971    +  CDS            rop (fragment): Rop protein, which maintains plasmids at low copy number; rop
   2160..2203    -  CDS            lacZα (fragment): LacZα fragment of β-galactosidase; lacZ fragment
   2285..2791    +  CDS            TRBC2 (fragment): TRBC2_HUMAN - Also known as TCRBC2 From Homo sapiens (Human).
   2858..3169    +  CDS            TRAV41 (fragment): TVA41_HUMAN - Protein inferred from homology: Swiss-Prot protein existence level 3. V region of the variable domain of T cell receptor (TR) alpha chain that participates in the antigen recognition (PubMed:24600447). Alpha-beta T cell receptors are antigen specific receptors which are essential to the immune response and are present on the cell surface of T lymphocytes. Recognize peptide-major histocompatibility (MH) (pMH) complexes that are displayed by antigen presenting cells (APC), a prerequisite for efficient T cell adaptive immunity against pathogens (PubMed:25493333). Binding of alpha-be
>Addgene plasmid #237995 | TRAV41 | addgene full sequence | sequence record 478942 | Addgene NGS Result
AGGCTAGGTGGAGGCTCAGTGATGATAAGTCTGCGATGGTGGATGCATGTGTCATGGTCATAGCTGTTTC
CTGTGTGAAATTGTTATCCGCTCAGAGGGCACAATCCTATTCCGCGCTATCCGACAATCTCCAAGACATT
AGGTGGAGTTCAGTTCGGCGTATGGCATATGTCGCTGGAAAGAACATGTGAGCAAAAGGCCAGCAAAAGG
CCAGGAACCGTAAAAAGGCCGCGTTGCTGGCGTTTTTCCATAGGCTCCGCCCCCCTGACGAGCATCACAA
AAATCGACGCTCAAGTCAGAGGTGGCGAAACCCGACAGGACTATAAAGATACCAGGCGTTTCCCCCTGGA
AGCTCCCTCGTGCGCTCTCCTGTTCCGACCCTGCCGCTTACCGGATACCTGTCCGCCTTTCTCCCTTCGG
GAAGCGTGGCGCTTTCTCATAGCTCACGCTGTAGGTATCTCAGTTCGGTGTAGGTCGTTCGCTCCAAGCT
GGGCTGTGTGCACGAACCCCCCGTTCAGCCCGACCGCTGCGCCTTATCCGGTAACTATCGTCTTGAGTCC
AACCCGGTAAGACACGACTTATCGCCACTGGCAGCAGCCACTGGTAACAGGATTAGCAGAGCGAGGTATG
TAGGCGGTGCTACAGAGTTCTTGAAGTGGTGGCCTAACTACGGCTACACTAGAAGAACAGTATTTGGTAT
CTGCGCTCTGCTGAAGCCAGTTACCTTCGGAAAAAGAGTTGGTAGCTCTTGATCCGGCAAACAAACCACC
GCTGGTAGCGGTGGTTTTTTTGTTTGCAAGCAGCAGATTACGCGCAGAAAAAAAGGATCTCAAGAAGAAG
ATCCTTTGATCTTTTCTACGGGGTCTGACGCTCAGTGGAACGAAAACTCACGTTAAGGGATTTTGGTCAT
GAGATTATCAAAAAGGATCTTCACCTAGATCCTTTTAAATTAAAAATGAAGTTTTAAATCAAGCCCAATC
TGAATAATGTTACAACCAATTAACCAATTCTGATTAGAAAAACTCATCGAGCATCAAATGAAACTGCAAT
TTATTCATATCAGGATTATCAATACCATATTTTTGAAAAAGCCGTTTCTGTAATGAAGGAGAAAACTCAC
CGAGGCAGTTCCATAGGATGGCAAGATCCTGGTATCGGTCTGCGATTCCGACTCGTCCAACATCAATACA
ACCTATTAATTTCCCCTCGTCAAAAATAAGGTTATCAAGTGAGAAATCACCATGAGTGACGACTGAATCC
GGTGAGAATGGCAAAAGTTTATGCATTTCTTTCCAGACTTGTTCAACAGGCCAGCCATTACGCTCGTCAT
CAAAATCACTCGCATCAACCAAACCGTTATTCATTCGTGATTGCGCCTGAGCAAGACGAAATACGCGATC
GCTGTTAAAAGGACAATTACAAACAGGAATCGAATGCAACCGGCGCAGGAACACTGCCAGCGCATCAACA
ATATTTTCACCTGAATCAGGATATTCTTCTAATACCTGGAATGCTGTTTTTCCGGGGATCGCAGTGGTGA
GTAACCATGCATCATCAGGAGTACGGATAAAATGCTTGATGGTCGGAAGAGGCATAAATTCCGTCAGCCA
GTTTAGTCTGACCATCTCATCTGTAACATCATTGGCAACGCTACCTTTGCCATGTTTCAGAAACAACTCT
GGCGCATCGGGCTTCCCATACAAGCGATAGATTGTCGCACCTGATTGCCCGACATTATCGCGAGCCCATT
TATACCCATATAAATCAGCATCCATGTTGGAATTTAATCGCGGCCTCGACGTTTCCCGTTGAATATGGCT
CATAACACCCCTTGTATTACTGTTTATGTAAGCAGACAGTTTTATTGTTCATGATGATATATTTTTATCT
TGTGCAATGTAACATCAGAGATTTTGAGACACGGGCCAGAGCTGCATCGCGCGTTTCGGTGATGACGGTG
AAAACCTCTGACACATGCAGCTCCCGGGACGGTCACAGCTTGTCTGTAAGCGGATGCCGGGAGCAGACAA
GCCCGTCAGGGCGCGTCAGCGGGTGTTGGCTGTTGTTTGTCGCATTATACGAGCGTCCAGGTTGGGATAC
CTGAAACAAAACCCATCGTACGGCCAAGGAAGTCTCCAATAACTGTGATCCACCACAAGCGCCAGGGTTT
TCCCAGTCACGACGTTGTAAAACGACGGCCAGTCATGCATAATCCGCACGCATCTGGAATAAGGAAGTGC
CATTCCGCCTGACCTCTCGAGGTCAAGAGACGGGTCTCACCGAAGTCGCTGTGTTTGAGCCATCAGAAGC
AGAGATCTCCCACACCCAAAAGGCCACACTGGTGTGCCTGGCCACAGGCTTCTACCCCGACCACGTGGAG
CTGAGCTGGTGGGTGAATGGGAAGGAGGTGCACAGTGGGGTCAGCACAGACCCGCAGCCCCTCAAGGAGC
AGCCCGCCCTCAATGACTCCAGATACTGCCTGAGCAGCCGCCTGAGAGTCTCGGCCACCTTCTGGCAGAA
CCCCCGCAACCACTTCCGCTGTCAAGTCCAGTTCTACGGGCTCTCGGAGAATGACGAGTGGACCCAGGAT
AGGGCCAAACCTGTCACCCAGATCGTCAGCGCCGAGGCCTGGGGTAGAGCAGACTGTGGCTTCACCTCCG
AGTCTTACCAGCAAGGGGTCCTGTCTGCCACCATCCTCTATGAGATCTTGCTAGGGAAGGCCACCTTGTA
TGCCGTGCTGGTCAGTGCCCTCGTGCTGATGGCCATGGTCAAGAGAAAGGATTCCAGAGGCGGAAGTGGA
GCAACCAATTTCTCCTTGCTGAAGCAGGCCGGTGACGTTGAGGAAAACCCAGGACCAATGGTGAAGATCC
GGCAATTTTTGTTGGCTATTTTGTGGCTTCAGCTAAGCTGTGTAAGTGCCGCCAAAAATGAAGTGGAGCA
GAGTCCTCAGAACCTGACTGCCCAGGAAGGAGAATTTATCACAATCAACTGCAGTTACTCGGTAGGAATA
AGTGCCTTACACTGGCTGCAACAGCATCCAGGAGGAGGCATTGTTTCCTTGTTTATGCTGAGCTCAGGGA
AGAAGAAGCATGGAAGATTAATTGCCACAATAAACATACAGGAAAAGCACAGCTCCCTGCACATCACAGC
CTCCCATCCCAGAGATTCTTGAGACCCGTCTCAGGGTACTCGAG
